Addgene plasmid #195801: pENTR223-BFRF1
Purpose: Gateway Entry Clone of Epstein-Barr virus BFRF1
Depositing lab: Eric Johannsen. Depositing organization: Brigham and Women's Hospital. Publication: Epstein-Barr virus and virus human protein interaction maps. Calderwood MA, Venkatesan K, Xing L, Chase MR, Vazquez A, Holthaus AM, Ewence AE, Li N, Hirozane-Kishikawa T, Hill DE, Vidal M, Kieff E, Johannsen E. Proc Natl Acad Sci U S A. 2007 May 1;104(18):7606-11. doi: 10.1073/pnas.0702332104. Epub 2007 Apr 19. PubMed 17446270.
Backbone
  Vector backbone: pENTR223.1
  Backbone manufacturer: Invitrogen
  Backbone size w/o insert (bp): 2875
  Vector type: Gateway Entry Vector
Growth in bacteria
  Bacterial resistance: Spectinomycin, 50 μg/mL
  Growth temperature: 37°C
  Growth strain: DH5alpha
  Copy number: High Copy
Gene/Insert
  Gene/Insert name: BFRF1
  Species: Epstein-Barr virus
  Entrez Gene: BFRF1
  Cloning method: Gateway Cloning
Terms and licenses: Academic/Nonprofit Terms; Industry Terms: Not Available to Industry
How to cite: pENTR223-BFRF1 was a gift from Eric Johannsen (Addgene plasmid # 195801 ; http://n2t.net/addgene:195801 ; RRID:Addgene_195801)
