[The description below was written by a language model from this plasmid's Addgene catalogue record and pLannotate feature annotations shown in this document.]
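Description:
pENTR223-BFRF1 is a Gateway entry clone carrying the Epstein-Barr virus BFRF1 open reading frame in the pENTR223.1 backbone. It is a small bacterial plasmid (the sequenced record is about 3.8 kb) that replicates in E. coli from a high-copy ColE1/pUC-type origin. Selection is with spectinomycin, conferred by an aadA aminoglycoside adenylyltransferase gene that also gives streptomycin resistance. Upstream of this marker the annotation picks up a fragment of a class 1 integron Pc promoter and a short remnant of a gentamicin acetyltransferase gene, which probably reflect the integron origin of the resistance cassette. Brief lacI and lacZα fragments elsewhere are backbone remnants rather than functional genes.

The payload is a roughly 1 kb coding sequence matching the EBV B95-8 nuclear egress protein NEC2, the product of BFRF1. Together with its partner NEC1, NEC2 drives budding of newly assembled capsids through the inner nuclear membrane during virion release. The ORF is flanked by two attL recombination sites (one is annotated as attL3, the other as attL2), so an LR Clonase reaction can transfer it directionally into any compatible destination vector. rrnB T1 and T2 terminators sit upstream of the cassette to insulate it from read-through transcription. A T7 promoter lies just beyond the downstream att site, pointing back toward the insert on the opposite strand. The entry clone has no eukaryotic promoter and no annotated tags, so expression depends on the destination vector chosen. The clone belongs to an EBV ORF collection built for mapping virus–virus and virus–human protein interactions. It serves as a source of BFRF1 for generating expression or interaction-assay constructs.
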