Features (pLannotate 1.2.2; 12 found; start..end, strand, type, name):
    121..213     +  CDS            lacI (fragment): lac repressor; lacI; The lac repressor binds to the lac operator to inhibit transcription in E. coli. This inhibition can be relieved by adding lactose or isopropyl-β-D-thiogalactopyranoside (IPTG).
    268..295     -  terminator     rrnB T2 terminator: transcription terminator T2 from the E. coli rrnB gene
    427..470     +  terminator     rrnB T1 terminator: Escherichia coli rrnB; transcription terminator T1 from the E. coli rrnB gene
    517..553     -  CDS            lacZα (fragment): LacZα fragment of β-galactosidase; lacZ fragment
    570..665     +  protein_bind   attL3: mutant version of attL; recombination site for the Gateway® LR reaction LR Clonase™
    668..1675    +  CDS            NEC2: NEC2_EBVB9 - Experimental evidence at protein level: Swiss-Prot protein existence level 1. Plays an essential role in virion nuclear egress, the first step of virion release from infected cell. Within the host nucleus, NEC1 interacts with the newly formed capsid through the vertexes and directs it to the inner nuclear membrane by associating with NEC2. Induces the budding of the capsid at the inner nuclear membrane as well as its envelopment into the perinuclear space. There, the NEC1/NEC2 complex promotes the fusion of the enveloped capsid with the outer nuclear membrane and the subsequent re
   1675..1773    -  protein_bind   attL2: mutant version of attL; recombination site for the Gateway® LR reaction LR Clonase™
   1791..1809    -  promoter       T7 promoter: promoter for bacteriophage T7 RNA polymerase
   1999..2022    +  promoter       Pc promoter (fragment): intI1 (promoter lies within the coding sequence); class 1 integron promoter
   2198..2254    +  CDS            GmR (fragment): gentamycin acetyltransferase; aacC1; confers resistance to gentamycin
   2261..3052    +  CDS            SmR: aminoglycoside adenylyltransferase (Murphy, 1985); aadA; confers resistance to spectinomycin and streptomycin
   3145..3733    +  rep_origin     ori: high-copy-number ColE1/pMB1/pBR322/pUC origin of replication
>Addgene plasmid #195801 | pENTR223-BFRF1 | addgene full sequence | sequence record 385197 | Addgene NGS Result
CTTTCCTGCGTTATCCCCTGATTCTGTGGATAACCGTATTACCGCCTTTGAGTGAGCTGATACCGCTCGC
CGCAGCCGAACGACCGAGCGCAGCGAGTCAGTGAGCGAGGAAGCGGAAGAGCGCCCAATACGCAAACCGC
CTCTCCCCGCGCGTTGGCCGATTCATTAATGCAGCTGGCACGACAGGTTTCCCGACTGGAAAGCGGGCAG
TGAGCGCAACGCAATTAATACGCGTACCGCTAGCCAGGAAGAGTTTGTAGAAACGCAAAAAGGCCATCCG
TCAGGATGGCCTTCTGCTTAGTTTGATGCCTGGCAGTTTATGGCGGGCGTCCTGCCCGCCACCCTCCGGG
CCGTTGCTTCACAACGTTCAAATCCGCTCCCGGCGGATTTGTCCTACTCAGGAGAGCGTTCACCGACAAA
CAACAGATAAAACGAAAGGCCCAGTCTTCCGACTGAGCCTTTCGTTTTATTTGATGCCTGGCAGTTCCCT
ACTCTCGCGTTAACGCTAGCATGGATGTTTTCCCAGTCACGACGTTGTAAAACGACGGCCAGTCTTAAGC
TCGGGCCCCAAATAATGATTTTATTTTGACTGATAGTGACCTGTTCGTTGCAACAAATTGATGAGCAATG
CTTTTTTATAATGCCAACTTTGTACAAAAAAGTTGGCATGGCGAGCCCGGAAGAGAGGCTCCTAGACGAG
CTCAATAACGTAATTGTGTCATTTCTGTGTGACTCTGGGTCTCTGGAAGTGGAGAGATGCTCCGGGGCGC
ATGTGTTCTCCAGGGGCAGCTCCCAACCCCTCTGCACCGTGAAGCTGCGCCACGGACAGATTTACCACCT
GGAGTTTGTCTACAAGTTCCTGGCCTTTAAGCTGAAGAACTGCAACTACCCCTCCTCGCCCGTGTTTGTG
ATATCCAACAACGGCCTGGCCACCACCCTGAGGTGCTTTTTGCACGAGCCGTCGGGTCTCAGATCGGGCC
AGAGCGGCCCTTGCCTGGGTCTCTCAACGGATGTTGACCTACCAAAGAACTCCATCATTATGCTGGGCCA
GGATGACTTCATTAAGTTCAAAAGCCCCCTGGTCTTCCCTGCTGAGCTTGATCTCCTGAAATCTATGGTG
GTCTGCCGGGCCTACATCACGGAACACCGGACGACGATGCAGTTTCTGGTGTTTCAGGCCGCCAACGCCC
AGAAGGCCTCGCGGGTCATGGATATGATTAGTGATATGTCTCAGCAACTGTCTCGGTCTGGTCAAGTCGA
GGATACGGGCGCCAGAGTCACAGGTGGAGGAGGTCCCAGGCCTGGCGTCACGCACTCGGGGTGTCTTGGG
GACTCACACGTTAGGGGGCGCGGTGGTTGGGACTTGGATAACTTTTCAGAAGCTGAGACCGAAGACGAGG
CGAGTTACGCTCCTTGGAGGGACAAAGACTCGTGGTCGGAATCCGAGGCGGCGCCGTGGAAGAAGGAACT
CGTGAGGCACCCCATCCGCAGGCACCGGACACGCGAGACTCGCCGTATGCGCGGGAGCCATTCACGGGTG
GAACACGTGCCCCCCGAGACCCGGGAGACGGTGGTGGGGGGAGCATGGCGTTATTCTTGGCGCGCCACAC
CTTATCTGGCACGGGTGCTGGCTGTCACGGCCGTGGCCCTGCTCCTGATGTTTCTGAGGTGGACCCCAAC
TTTCTTGTACAAAGTTGGCATTATAAGAAAGCATTGCTTATCAATTTGTTGCAACGAACAGGTCACTATC
AGTCAAAATAAAATCATTATTTGCCATCCAGCTGATATCCCCTATAGTGAGTCGTATTACATGGTCATAG
CTGTTTCCTGGCAGCTCTGGCCCGTGTCTCAAAATCTCTGATGTTACATTGCACAAGATAAAAATATATC
ATCATGCCTCCTCTAGACCAGCCAGGACAGAAATGCCTCGACTTCGCTGCTACCCAAGGTTGCCGGGTGA
CGCACACCGTGGAAACGGATGAAGGCACGAACCCAGTGGACATAAGCCTGTTCGGTTCGTAAGCTGTAAT
GCAAGTAGCGTATGCGCTCACGCAACTGGTCCAGAACCTTGACCGAACGCAGCGGTGGTAACGGCGCAGT
GGCGGTTTTCATGGCTTGTTATGACTGTTTTTTTGGGGTACAGTCTATGCCTCGGGCATCCAAGCAGCAA
GCGCGTTACGCCGTGGGTCGATGTTTGATGTTATGGAGCAGCAACGATGTTACGCAGCAGGGCAGTCGCC
CTAAAACAAAGTTAAACATTATGAGGGAAGCGGTGATCGCCGAAGTATCGACTCAACTATCAGAGGTAGT
TGGCGTCATCGAGCGCCATCTCGAACCGACGTTGCTGGCCGTACATTTGTACGGCTCCGCAGTGGATGGC
GGCCTGAAGCCACACAGTGATATTGATTTGCTGGTTACGGTGACCGTAAGGCTTGATGAAACAACGCGGC
GAGCTTTGATCAACGACCTTTTGGAAACTTCGGCTTCCCCTGGAGAGAGCGAGATTCTCCGCGCTGTAGA
AGTCACCATTGTTGTGCACGACGACATCATTCCGTGGCGTTATCCAGCTAAGCGCGAACTGCAATTTGGA
GAATGGCAGCGCAATGACATTCTTGCAGGTATCTTCGAGCCAGCCACGATCGACATTGATCTGGCTATCT
TGCTGACAAAAGCAAGAGAACATAGCGTTGCCTTGGTAGGTCCAGCGGCGGAGGAACTCTTTGATCCGGT
TCCTGAACAGGATCTATTTGAGGCGCTAAATGAAACCTTAACGCTATGGAACTCGCCGCCCGACTGGGCT
GGCGATGAGCGAAATGTAGTGCTTACGTTGTCCCGCATTTGGTACAGCGCAGTAACCGGCAAAATCGCGC
CGAAGGATGTCGCTGCCGACTGGGCAATGGAGCGCCTGCCGGCCCAGTATCAGCCCGTCATACTTGAAGC
TAGACAGGCTTATCTTGGACAAGAAGAAGATCGCTTGGCCTCGCGCGCAGATCAGTTGGAAGAATTTGTC
CACTACGTGAAAGGCGAGATCACCAAGGTAGTCGGCAAATAACCCTCGAGCCACCCATGACCAAAATCCC
TTAACGTGAGTTACGCGTCGTTCCACTGAGCGTCAGACCCCGTAGAAAAGATCAAAGGATCTTCTTGAGA
TCCTTTTTTTCTGCGCGTAATCTGCTGCTTGCAAACAAAAAAACCACCGCTACCAGCGGTGGTTTGTTTG
CCGGATCAAGAGCTACCAACTCTTTTTCCGAAGGTAACTGGCTTCAGCAGAGCGCAGATACCAAATACTG
TTCTTCTAGTGTAGCCGTAGTTAGGCCACCACTTCAAGAACTCTGTAGCACCGCCTACATACCTCGCTCT
GCTAATCCTGTTACCAGTGGCTGCTGCCAGTGGCGATAAGTCGTGTCTTACCGGGTTGGACTCAAGACGA
TAGTTACCGGATAAGGCGCAGCGGTCGGGCTGAACGGGGGGTTCGTGCACACAGCCCAGCTTGGAGCGAA
CGACCTACACCGAACTGAGATACCTACAGCGTGAGCTATGAGAAAGCGCCACGCTTCCCGAAGGGAGAAA
GGCGGACAGGTATCCGGTAAGCGGCAGGGTCGGAACAGGAGAGCGCACGAGGGAGCTTCCAGGGGGAAAC
GCCTGGTATCTTTATAGTCCTGTCGGGTTTCGCCACCTCTGACTTGAGCGTCGATTTTTGTGATGCTCGT
CAGGGGGGCGGAGCCTATGGAAAAACGCCAGCAACGCGGCCTTTTTACGGTTCCTGGCCTTTTGCTGGCC
TTTTGCTCACATGTT
